>Addgene plasmid #139236 | pJM456 EF1alpha EBFP2-P2A-BlastR (TUPV7) | addgene full sequence | sequence record 325009 | Addgene NGS Result
GACGGATCGGGAGATCGAAGACGGGAGCAAGCTCTTAAAACTGGTATCACCTGACAAGATCTGGGGAGGT
CGCTGAGTAGTGCGCGAGCAAAATTTAAGCTACAACAAGGCAAGGCTTGACCGACAATTGCATGAAGAAT
CTGCTTAGGGTTAGGCGTTTTGCGCTGCTTCGCGATGTACGGGCCAGATATACGCGTGAGTAATTCATAC
AAAAGGACTCGCCCCTGCCTTGGGGAATCCCAGGGACCGTCGTTAAACTCCCACTAACGTAGAACCCAGA
GATCGCTGCGTTCCCGCCCCCTCACCCGCCCGCTCTCGTCATCACTGAGGTGGAGAAGAGCATGCGTGAG
GCTCCGGTGCCCGTCAGTGGGCAGAGCGCACATCGCCCACAGTCCCCGAGAAGTTGGGGGGAGGGGTCGG
CAATTGAACCGGTGCCTAGAGAAGGTGGCGCGGGGTAAACTGGGAAAGTGATGTCGTGTACTGGCTCCGC
CTTTTTCCCGAGGGTGGGGGAGAACCGTATATAAGTGCAGTAGTCGCCGTGAACGTTCTTTTTCGCAACG
GGTTTGCCGCCAGAACACAGGTAAGTGCCGTGTGTGGTTCCCGCGGGCCTGGCCTCTTTACGGGTTATGG
CCCTTGCGTGCCTTGAATTACTTCCACGCCCCTGGCTGCAGTACGTGATTCTTGATCCCGAGCTTCGGGT
TGGAAGTGGGTGGGAGAGTTCGAGGCCTTGCGCTTAAGGAGCCCCTTCGCCTCGTGCTTGAGTTGAGGCC
TGGCTTGGGCGCTGGGGCCGCCGCGTGCGAATCTGGTGGCACCTTCGCGCCTGTCTCGCTGCTTTCGATA
AGTCTCTAGCCATTTAAAATTTTTGATGACCTGCTGCGACGCTTTTTTTCTGGCAAGATAGTCTTGTAAA
TGCGGGCCAAGATCTGCACACTGGTATTTCGGTTTTTGGGGCCGCGGGCGGCGACGGGGCCCGTGCGTCC
CAGCGCACATGTTCGGCGAGGCGGGGCCTGCGAGCGCGGCCACCGAGAATCGGACGGGGGTAGTCTCAAG
CTGGCCGGCCTGCTCTGGTGCCTGGCCTCGCGCCGCCGTGTATCGCCCCGCCCTGGGCGGCAAGGCTGGC
CCGGTCGGCACCAGTTGCGTGAGCGGAAAGATGGCCGCTTCCCGGCCCTGCTGCAGGGAGCTCAAAATGG
AGGACGCGGCGCTCGGGAGAGCGGGCGGGTGAGTCACCCACACAAAGGAAAAGGGCCTTTCCGTCCTCAG
CCGTCGCTTCATGTGACTCCACGGAGTACCGGGCGCCGTCCAGGCACCTCGATTAGTTCTCGAGCTTTTG
GAGTACGTCGTCTTTAGGTTGGGGGGAGGGGTTTTATGCGATGGAGTTTCCCCACACTGAGTGGGTGGAG
ACTGAAGTTAGGCCAGCTTGGCACTTGATGTAATTCTCCTTGGAATTTGCCCTTTTTGAGTTTGGATCTT
GGTTCATTCTCAAGCCTCAGACAGTGGTTCAAAGTTTTTTTCTTCCATTTCAGGTGTCGTGAGAGCTCGT
TTAGTGAACCGTCAGATCGCCTGGAGACGCCATCCACGCTGTTTTGACCTCCATAGAAGAGAACGGGACC
GATCCAAATTCTCGAGGCTAGCGCCACCATGGTGAGCAAGGGCGAGGAGCTGTTCACCGGGGTGGTGCCC
ATCCTGGTCGAGCTGGACGGCGACGTAAACGGCCACAAGTTCAGCGTGAGGGGCGAGGGCGAGGGCGATG
CCACCAACGGCAAGCTGACCCTGAAGTTCATCTGCACCACCGGCAAGCTGCCCGTGCCCTGGCCCACCCT
CGTGACCACCCTGAGCCACGGCGTGCAGTGCTTCGCCCGCTACCCCGACCACATGAAGCAGCACGACTTC
TTCAAGTCCGCCATGCCCGAAGGCTACGTCCAGGAGCGCACCATCTTCTTCAAGGACGACGGCACCTACA
AGACCCGCGCCGAGGTGAAGTTCGAGGGCGACACCCTAGTGAACCGCATCGAGCTGAAGGGCGTCGACTT
CAAGGAGGACGGCAACATCCTGGGGCACAAGCTGGAGTACAACTTCAACAGCCACAACATCTATATCATG
GCCGTCAAGCAGAAGAACGGCATCAAGGTGAACTTCAAGATCCGCCACAACGTGGAGGACGGCAGCGTGC
AGCTCGCCGACCACTACCAGCAGAACACCCCCATCGGCGACGGCCCCGTGCTGCTGCCCGACAGCCACTA
CCTGAGCACCCAGTCCGTGCTGAGCAAAGACCCCAACGAGAAGCGCGATCACATGGTCCTGCTGGAGTTC
CGCACCGCCGCCGGGATCACTCTCGGCATGGACGAGCTGTACAAGGAATTCGGTAGCAAGCTTGGTAGTG
GAGCAACTAACTTTTCCCTGCTCAAACAAGCCGGGGATGTAGAGGAGAACCCCGGCCCCGCCCCCCTTAA
GATGGCCAAGCCTTTGTCTCAAGAAGAATCCACCCTCATTGAAAGAGCAACGGCTACAATCAACAGCATC
CCCATCTCTGAGGACTACAGCGTCGCCAGCGCAGCTCTCTCTAGCGACGGCCGCATCTTCACTGGTGTCA
ATGTATATCATTTTACTGGGGGACCTTGTGCAGAACTCGTGGTGCTGGGCACTGCTGCTGCTGCGGCAGC
TGGCAACCTGACTTGTATCGTCGCGATCGGAAATGAGAACAGGGGCATCTTGAGCCCCTGCGGACGGTGC
CGACAGGTGCTTCTCGATCTGCATCCTGGGATCAAAGCCATAGTGAAGGACAGTGATGGACAGCCGACGG
CAGTTGGGATTCGTGAATTGCTGCCCTCTGGTTATGTGTGGGAGGGCTAAGCGGCCGCTCGAGTCTAGAG
GGCCCGTTTAAACCCGCTGATCAGCCTCGACTGTGCCTTCTAGTTGCCAGCCATCTGTTGTTTGCCCCTC
CCCCGTGCCTTCCTTGACCCTGGAAGGTGCCACTCCCACTGTCCTTTCCTAATAAAATGAGGAAATTGCA
TCGCATTGTCTGAGTAGGTGTCATTCTATTCTGGGGGGTGGGGTGGGGCAGGACAGCAAGGGGGAGGATT
GGGAAGTCAATAGCAGGCATGCTGGGGATGCGGTGGGCTCTATGGCTTCTGAGGCAGGTCGAGGTCCCAT
CCGAGCAGATTTGACTCAGCGCATCGCGATAAGCTCTAGAGGGACAGCCCCCCCCCAAAGCCCCCAGGGA
TGTAATTACGTCCCTCCCCCGCTAGGGGGCAGCAGCGAGCCGCCCGGGGCTCCGCTCCGGTCCGGCGCTC
CCCCCGCATCCCCGAGCCGGCAGCGTGCGGGGACAGCCCGGGCACGGGGAAGGTGGCACGGGATCGCTTT
CCTCTGAACGCTTCTCGCTGCTCTTTGAGCCTGCAGACACCTGGGGGGATACGGGGAAAAAGCTTTAGGC
TGAAAGAGAGATTTAGAATGACAGAATCATAGAACGGCCTGCGTACGGATGGGGCTCTAGCTCTAGAGCT
TGATATCGAATTCCTGCAGCCCCGCTAGAGGGACAGCCCCCCCCCAAAGCCCCCAGGGATGTAATTACGT
CCCTCCCCCGCTAGGGGGCAGCAGCGAGCCGCCCGGGGCTCCGCTCCGGTCCGGCGCTCCCCCCGCATCC
CCGAGCCGGCAGCGTGCGGGGACAGCCCGGGCACGGGGAAGGTGGCACGGGATCGCTTTCCTCTGAACGC
TTCTCGCTGCTCTTTGAGCCTGCAGACACCTGGGGGGATACGGGGAAAAAGCTTTAGGCTGAAAGAGAGA
TTTAGAATGACAGAATCATAGAACGGCCTGGGCGCGCCTGGTGGCGAACGATCAACAGACGGGAGAGGAA
CGAAGTCTTCGCTGACAGCGACCGGACTCTAGGGGGTATCCCC
[124 nt withheld, positions 3894-4017]
C
[91 nt withheld, positions 4019-4109]
A
[49 nt withheld, positions 4111-4159]
CCTTTGACGTTGGAGTCCACGTTCTTT
[37 nt withheld, positions 4187-4223]
ACCCTATCTCGGTCTATTCTTTTGATTTATAAGGGATTTTGCCGATTTCGGCCTATTGGTTAAAAAATGA
GCTGATTTAACAAAAATTTAACGCGAATTAATTCTGTGGAATGTGTGTCAGTTAGGCTCAATTAGTCAGC
AACCATAGTCCCGCCCCTAACTCCGCCCATCCCGCCCCTAACTCCGCCCAGTTCCGCCCATTCTCCGCCC
CATGGCTGACTAATTTTTTTTATTTATGCAGAGGCCGAGGCCGCCTCTGCCTCTGAGCTATTCCAGAAGT
AGTGAGGAGGCTTTTTTGGAGGCCTAGGCTTTTGCAAAAAGCTCCCGGGAGCTTGTATATCCATTTTCGG
AGGTTGGGCTTCGGAATCGTTTTCCGGGACGCCGGCTGGATGATCCTCCAGCGCGGGGATCTCATGCTGG
AGTTCTTCGCCCACCCCAACTTGTTTATTGCAGCTTATAATGGTTACAAATAAAGCAATAGCATCACAAA
TTTCACAAATAAAGCATTTTTTTCACTGCATTCTAGTTGTGGTTTGTCCAAACTCATCAATGTATCTTAT
CATGTCTGTATACCGTCGACCTCTAGCTAGAGCTTGGCGTAATCATGGTCATAGCTGTTTCCTGTGTGAA
ATTGTTATCCGCTCACAATTCCACACAACATACGAGCCGGAAGCATAAAGTGTAAAGCCTGGGGTGCCTA
ATGAGTGAGCTAACTCACATTAATTGCGTTGCGCTCACTGCCCGCTTTCCAGTCGGGAAACCTGTCGTGC
CAGCTGCATTAATGAATCGGCCAACGCGCGGGGAGAGGCGGTTTGCGTATTGGGCGCTCTTCCGCTTCCT
CGCTCACTGACTCGCTGCGCTCGGTCGTTCGGCTGCGGCGAGCGGTATCAGCTCACTCAAAGGCGGTAAT
ACGGTTATCCACAGAATCAGGGGATAACGCAGGAAAGAACATGTGAGCAAAAGGCCAGCAAAAGGCCAGG
AACCGTAAAAAGGCCGCGTTGCTGGCGTTTTTCCATAGGCTCCGCCCCCCTGACGAGCATCACAAAAATC
GACGCTCAAGTCAGAGGTGGCGAAACCCGACAGGACTATAAAGATACCAGGCGTTTCCCCCTGGAAGCTC
CCTCGTGCGCTCTCCTGTTCCGACCCTGCCGCTTACCGGATACCTGTCCGCCTTTCTCCCTTCGGGAAGC
GTGGCGCTTTCTCATAGCTCACGCTGTAGGTATCTCAGTTCGGTGTAGGTCGTTCGCTCCAAGCTGGGCT
GTGTGCACGAACCCCCCGTTCAGCCCGACCGCTGCGCCTTATCCGGTAACTATCGTCTTGAGTCCAACCC
GGTAAGACACGACTTATCGCCACTGGCAGCAGCCACTGGTAACAGGATTAGCAGAGCGAGGTATGTAGGC
GGTGCTACAGAGTTCTTGAAGTGGTGGCCTAACTACGGCTACACTAGAAGAACAGTATTTGGTATCTGCG
CTCTGCTGAAGCCAGTTACCTTCGGAAAAAGAGTTGGTAGCTCTTGATCCGGCAAACAAACCACCGCTGG
TAGCGGTGGTTTTTTTGTTTGCAAGCAGCAGATTACGCGCAGAAAAAAAGGATCTCAAGAAGATCCTTTG
ATCTTTTCTACGGGGTCTGACGCTCAGTGGAACGAAAACTCACGTTAAGGGATTTTGGTCATGAGATTAT
CAAAAAGGATCTTCACCTAGATCCTTTTAAATTAAAAATGAAGTTTTAAATCAATCTAAAGTATATATGA
GTAAACTTGGTCTGACAGTTACCAATGCTTAATCAGTGAGGCACCTATCTCAGCGATCTGTCTATTTCGT
TCATCCATAGTTGCCTGACTCCCCGTCGTGTAGATAACTACGATACGGGAGGGCTTACCATCTGGCCCCA
GTGCTGCAATGATACCGCGAGATCCACGCTCACCGGCTCCAGATTTATCAGCAATAAACCAGCCAGCCGG
AAGGGCCGAGCGCAGAAGTGGTCCTGCAACTTTATCCGCCTCCATCCAGTCTATTAATTGTTGCCGGGAA
GCTAGAGTAAGTAGTTCGCCAGTTAATAGTTTGCGCAACGTTGTTGCCATTGCTACAGGCATCGTGGTGT
CACGCTCGTCGTTTGGTATGGCTTCATTCAGCTCCGGTTCCCAACGATCAAGGCGAGTTACATGATCCCC
CATGTTGTGCAAAAAAGCGGTTAGCTCCTTCGGTCCTCCGATCGTTGTCAGAAGTAAGTTGGCCGCAGTG
TTATCACTCATGGTTATGGCAGCACTGCATAATTCTCTTACTGTCATGCCATCCGTAAGATGCTTTTCTG
TGACTGGTGAGTACTCAACCAAGTCATTCTGAGAATAGTGTATGCGGCGACCGAGTTGCTCTTGCCCGGC
GTCAATACGGGATAATACCGCGCCACATAGCAGAACTTTAAAAGTGCTCATCATTGGAAAACGTTCTTCG
GGGCGAAAACTCTCAAGGATCTTACCGCTGTTGAGATCCAGTTCGATGTAACCCACTCGTGCACCCAACT
GATCTTCAGCATCTTTTACTTTCACCAGCGTTTCTGGGTGAGCAAAAACAGGAAGGCAAAATGCCGCAAA
AAAGGGAATAAGGGCGACACGGAAATGTTGAATACTCATACTCTTCCTTTTTCAATATTATTGAAGCATT
TATCAGGGTTATTGTCTCATGAGCGGATACATATTTGAATGTATTTAGAAAAATAAACAAATAGGGGTTC
CGCGCACATTTCCCCGAAAAGTGCCACCTGACGTC
Features (pLannotate 1.2.2; 20 found; start..end, strand, type, name):
    369..580     +  promoter       EF-1α core promoter: core promoter for human elongation factor EF-1α
    581..694     +  intron         EF-1α intron A (fragment): intron upstream of the start codon of human EF-1α
   1320..1523    +  intron         EF-1α intron A: truncated intron upstream of the start codon of human EF-1α
   1532..1566    +  promoter       TRE3GV promoter (fragment): 3rd-generation Tet-responsive promoter that can be activated by binding of Tet-On® 3G, optimized for retroviral and lentiviral vectors
   1639..2355    +  CDS            EBFP2: EBFP2 is a basic (constitutively fluorescent) blue fluorescent protein published in 2007, derived from Aequorea victoria. It is reported to be a rapidly-maturing monomer with moderate acid sensitivity.
   2452..2850    +  CDS            BSD: blasticidin S deaminase; Aspergillus terreus BSD; confers resistance to blasticidin
   2901..3012    +  polyA_signal   bGH poly(A) signal: bovine growth hormone polyadenylation signal
   3497..3522    -  misc_feature   MCS (fragment): pBluescript multiple cloning site
   3894..4322    +  rep_origin     f1 ori (sequence partly withheld): f1 bacteriophage origin of replication; arrow indicates direction of (+) strand synthesis
   4327..4349    +  promoter       SV40 promoter (fragment): SV40 enhancer and early promoter
   4350..4541    +  promoter       SV40 promoter: SV40 early promoter
   4568..4666    +  CDS            ble (fragment): BLE_KLEPN - Experimental evidence at protein level: Swiss-Prot protein existence level 1. Binding protein with a strong affinity to the bleomycin family of antibiotics. Binds to CL990; an antimitotic-antibiotic compound. From Klebsiella pneumoniae.
   4661..4782    +  polyA_signal   SV40 poly(A) signal: SV40 polyadenylation signal
   4855..4871    -  protein_bind   lac operator: The lac repressor binds to the lac operator to inhibit transcription in E. coli. This inhibition can be relieved by adding lactose or isopropyl-β-D-thiogalactopyranoside (IPTG). lac repressor encoded by lacI
   4879..4909    -  promoter       lac promoter: promoter for the E. coli lac operon
   4924..4945    -  protein_bind   CAP binding site: CAP binding activates transcription in the presence of cAMP. E. coli catabolite activator protein
   4958..5050    -  CDS            lacI (fragment): lac repressor; lacI; The lac repressor binds to the lac operator to inhibit transcription in E. coli. This inhibition can be relieved by adding lactose or isopropyl-β-D-thiogalactopyranoside (IPTG).
   5233..5821    -  rep_origin     ori: high-copy-number ColE1/pMB1/pBR322/pUC origin of replication
   5992..6852    -  CDS            AmpR: β-lactamase; bla; confers resistance to ampicillin, carbenicillin, and related antibiotics
   6853..6957    -  promoter       AmpR promoter: bla
