[The description below was written by a language model from this plasmid's Addgene catalogue record and pLannotate feature annotations shown in this document.]
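Description:
pJM456 EF1alpha EBFP2-P2A-BlastR (TUPV7) is a 6,988 nt mammalian expression and synthetic biology plasmid built on the pPD005 pcDNA Golden Gate backbone. The record identifies it as the position-7 transcription unit positioning vector (TUPV7) of the mMoClo modular cloning scheme, part of a toolkit for composing genetic programs in mammalian cells. It is propagated in E. coli as a high-copy plasmid through a ColE1/pUC-type origin and selected with ampicillin via the bla gene and its native promoter. An f1 origin is also present, along with lac promoter/operator and lacI remnants typical of the cloning backbone.

The payload is a single transcription unit driven by the human EF-1α promoter, annotated as the core promoter followed by intron A segments, which gives strong constitutive expression in many mammalian cell types. Downstream, between retained NheI and NotI sites, lies a synthetic bicistronic open reading frame encoding the blue fluorescent protein EBFP2 and blasticidin S deaminase. The catalogue entry states that these are joined by a P2A peptide, which the feature table does not annotate separately. The 2A element causes ribosomal skipping, so one transcript yields both a fluorescent marker and a blasticidin resistance enzyme as separate proteins. Transcription ends at a bGH polyadenylation signal. A short fragment matching a Tet-responsive promoter appears just upstream of EBFP2, but it is too small to indicate inducible control. The backbone also retains an SV40 early promoter, a small ble fragment and an SV40 poly(A), which looks like a truncated, presumably non-functional selection cassette.

The record supports its use as a marker and selection unit, either expressed directly or assembled with other transcription units into multigene constructs, allowing transfected or stably modified cells to be tracked by blue fluorescence and enriched with blasticidin.
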