Addgene plasmid #139236: pJM456 EF1alpha EBFP2-P2A-BlastR (TUPV7)
Purpose: mMoClo TUPV7, with EF1alpha promoter and EBFP2-P2A-BlastR in the MCS
Depositing lab: Joshua Leonard. Depositing organization: Northwestern University. Publication: The COMET toolkit for composing customizable genetic programs in mammalian cells. Donahue PS, Draut JW, Muldoon JJ, Edelstein HI, Bagheri N, Leonard JN. Nat Commun. 2020 Feb 7;11(1):779. doi: 10.1038/s41467-019-14147-5. PubMed 32034124.
Backbone
  Vector backbone: pPD005 pcDNA Golden Gate
  Vector type: Mammalian Expression, Synthetic Biology
Growth in bacteria
  Bacterial resistance: Ampicillin, 100 μg/mL
  Growth temperature: 37°C
  Growth strain: DH5alpha
  Copy number: High Copy
Gene/Insert
  Gene/Insert name: EBFP2-P2A-Blasticidin S Deaminase
  Species: Synthetic
  Promoter: EF1alpha
  Cloning method: Restriction Enzyme; 5′ cloning site NheI (not destroyed); 3′ cloning site NotI (not destroyed)
Terms and licenses: Academic/Nonprofit Terms; Industry Terms: Not Available to Industry
Depositor comments: Leonard Lab plasmid reference number: L1509
How to cite: pJM456 EF1alpha EBFP2-P2A-BlastR (TUPV7) was a gift from Joshua Leonard (Addgene plasmid # 139236 ; http://n2t.net/addgene:139236 ; RRID:Addgene_139236)
