>Addgene plasmid #139236 | pJM456 EF1alpha EBFP2-P2A-BlastR (TUPV7) | depositor partial sequence | sequence record 269312 | EBFP2-P2A-Blasticidin S Deaminase
ATGGTGAGCAAGGGCGAGGAGCTGTTCACCGGGGTGGTGCCCATCCTGGTCGAGCTGGACGGCGACGTAA
ACGGCCACAAGTTCAGCGTGAGGGGCGAGGGCGAGGGCGATGCCACCAACGGCAAGCTGACCCTGAAGTT
CATCTGCACCACCGGCAAGCTGCCCGTGCCCTGGCCCACCCTCGTGACCACCCTGAGCCACGGCGTGCAG
TGCTTCGCCCGCTACCCCGACCACATGAAGCAGCACGACTTCTTCAAGTCCGCCATGCCCGAAGGCTACG
TCCAGGAGCGCACCATCTTCTTCAAGGACGACGGCACCTACAAGACCCGCGCCGAGGTGAAGTTCGAGGG
CGACACCCTAGTGAACCGCATCGAGCTGAAGGGCGTCGACTTCAAGGAGGACGGCAACATCCTGGGGCAC
AAGCTGGAGTACAACTTCAACAGCCACAACATCTATATCATGGCCGTCAAGCAGAAGAACGGCATCAAGG
TGAACTTCAAGATCCGCCACAACGTGGAGGACGGCAGCGTGCAGCTCGCCGACCACTACCAGCAGAACAC
CCCCATCGGCGACGGCCCCGTGCTGCTGCCCGACAGCCACTACCTGAGCACCCAGTCCGTGCTGAGCAAA
GACCCCAACGAGAAGCGCGATCACATGGTCCTGCTGGAGTTCCGCACCGCCGCCGGGATCACTCTCGGCA
TGGACGAGCTGTACAAGGAATTCGGTAGCAAGCTTGGTAGTGGAGCAACTAACTTTTCCCTGCTCAAACA
AGCCGGGGATGTAGAGGAGAACCCCGGCCCCGCCCCCCTTAAGATGGCCAAGCCTTTGTCTCAAGAAGAA
TCCACCCTCATTGAAAGAGCAACGGCTACAATCAACAGCATCCCCATCTCTGAGGACTACAGCGTCGCCA
GCGCAGCTCTCTCTAGCGACGGCCGCATCTTCACTGGTGTCAATGTATATCATTTTACTGGGGGACCTTG
TGCAGAACTCGTGGTGCTGGGCACTGCTGCTGCTGCGGCAGCTGGCAACCTGACTTGTATCGTCGCGATC
GGAAATGAGAACAGGGGCATCTTGAGCCCCTGCGGACGGTGCCGACAGGTGCTTCTCGATCTGCATCCTG
GGATCAAAGCCATAGTGAAGGACAGTGATGGACAGCCGACGGCAGTTGGGATTCGTGAATTGCTGCCCTC
TGGTTATGTGTGGGAGGGCTAA
